>Addgene plasmid #156776 | pD649-HAsp-IL1RAPL2-Fc(DAPA)-AviTag-6xHis | addgene full sequence | sequence record 417810 | Addgene NGS Result
TTTCAATATTATTGAAGCATTTATCAGGGTTATTGTCTCATGAGCGGATACATATTTGAATGTATTTAGA
AAAATAAACAAATAGGGGTCAGTGTTACAACCAATTAACCAATTCTGAACATTATCGCGAGCCCATTTAT
ACCTGAATATGGCTCATAACACCCCTTGCTCATGACCAAAATCCCTTAACGTGAGTTACGCGCGCGTCGT
TCCACTGAGCGTCAGACCCCGTAGAAAAGATCAAAGGATCTTCTTGAGATCCTTTTTTTCTGCGCGTAAT
CTGCTGCTTGCAAACAAAAAAACCACCGCTACCAGCGGTGGTTTGTTTGCCGGATCAAGAGCTACCAACT
CTTTTTCCGAAGGTAACTGGCTTCAGCAGAGCGCAGATACCAAATACTGTTCTTCTAGTGTAGCCGTAGT
TAGCCCACCACTTCAAGAACTCTGTAGCACCGCCTACATACCTCGCTCTGCTAATCCTGTTACCAGTGGC
TGCTGCCAGTGGCGATAAGTCGTGTCTTACCGGGTTGGACTCAAGACGATAGTTACCGGATAAGGCGCAG
CGGTCGGGCTGAACGGGGGGTTCGTGCACACAGCCCAGCTTGGAGCGAACGACCTACACCGAACTGAGAT
ACCTACAGCGTGAGCTATGAGAAAGCGCCACGCTTCCCGAAGGGAGAAAGGCGGACAGGTATCCGGTAAG
CGGCAGGGTCGGAACAGGAGAGCGCACGAGGGAGCTTCCAGGGGGAAACGCCTGGTATCTTTATAGTCCT
GTCGGGTTTCGCCACCTCTGACTTGAGCGTCGATTTTTGTGATGCTCGTCAGGGGGGCGGAGCCTATGGA
AAAACGCCAGCAACGCGGCCTTTTTACGGTTCCTGGCCTTTTGCTGGCCTTTTGCTCACATGTTCTTTCC
TGCGTTATCCCCTGATTCTGTGGATAACCGTATTACCGCCTTTGAGTGAGCTGATACCGCTCGCCGCAGC
CGAACGACCGAGCGCAGCGAGTCAGTGAGCGAGGAAGCGGAAGGCGAGAGTAGGGAACTGCCAGGCATCA
AACTAAGCAGAAGGCCCCTGACGGATGGCCTTTTTGCGTTTCTACAAACTCTTTCTGTGTTGTAAAACGA
CGGCCAGTCTTAAGCTCGGGCCCCCTGGGCGGTTCTGATAACGAGTAATCGTTAATCCGCAAATAACGTA
AAAACCCGCTTCGGCGGGTTTTTTTATGGGGGGAGTTTAGGGAAAGAGCATTTGTCAGAATATTTAAGGG
CGCCTGTCACTTTGCTTGATATATGAGAATTATTTAACCTTATAAATGAGAAAAAAGCAACGCACTTTAA
ATAAGATACGTTGCTTTTTCGATTGATGAACACCTATAATTAAACTATTCATCTATTATTTATGATTTTT
TGTATATACAATATTTCTAGTTTGTTAAAGAGAATTAAGAAAATAAATCTCGAAAATAATAAAGGGAAAA
TCAGTTTTTGATATCAAAATTATACATGTCAACGATAATACAAAATATAATACAAACTATAAGATGTTAT
CAGTATTTATTATCATTTAGAATAAATTTTGTGTCGCCCTTAATTGTGAGCGGATAACAATTACGAGCTT
CATGCACAGTGGCGTTGACTCAATATTGGCCATTAGCCATATTATTCATTGGTTATATAGCATAAATCAA
TATTGGCTATTGGCCATTGCATACGTTGTATCTATATCATAATATGTACATTTATATTGGCTCATGTCCA
ATATGACCGCCATGTTGGCATTGATTATTGACTAGTTATTAATAGTAATCAATTACGGGGTCATTAGTTC
ATAGCCCATATATGGAGTTCCGCGTTACATAACTTACGGTAAATGGCCCGCCTGGCTGACCGCCCAACGA
CCCCCGCCCATTGACGTCAATAATGACGTATGTTCCCATAGTAACGCCAATAGGGACTTTCCATTGACGT
CAATGGGTGGAGTATTTACGGTAAACTGCCCACTTGGCAGTACATCAAGTGTATCATATGCCAAGTACGC
CCCCTATTGACGTCAATGACGGTAAATGGCCCGCCTGGCATTATGCCCAGTACATGACCTTATGGGACTT
TCCTACTTGGCAGTACATCTACGTATTAGTCATCGCTATTACCATGGTGATGCGGTTTTGGCAGTACATC
AATGGGCGTGGATAGCGGTTTGACTCACGGGGATTTCCAAGTCTCCACCCCATTGACGTCAATGGGAGTT
TGTTTTGGCACCAAAATCAACGGGACTTTCCAAAATGTCGTAACAACTCCGCCCCATTGACGCAAATGGG
CGGTAGGCGTGTACGGTGGGAGGTCTATATAAGCAGAGCTCGTTTAGTGAACCGTCAGATCGCCTGGAGA
CGCCATCCACGCTGTTTTGACCTCCATAGAAGACACCGGGACCGATCCAGCCTCCGCGGCCGGGAACGGT
GCATTGGAACGCGGATTCCCCGTGCCAAGAGTGACGTAAGTACCGCCTATAGAGTCTATAGGCCCACCCC
CTTGGCTTCGTTAGAACGCGGCTACAATTAATACATAACCTTATGTATCATACACATACGATTTAGGTGA
CACTATAGAATAACATCCACTTTGCCTTTCTCTCCACAGGTGTCCACTCCCAGGTCCAACTGCACCTCGG
TTCTATCGAAAACGCGCCTGCTAGCGCCACCATGAAGACCATCATTGCCCTGAGCTACATCTTCTGCCTG
GTGTTCGCTGCGGCCGCCACAAATCTGAAGATGGTGTCCAAGAGAAACAGCGTGGACGGCTGCATCGATT
GGAGCGTGGACCTGAAAACCTATATGGCCCTGGCCGGCGAGCCTGTCAGAGTGAAATGTGCCCTGTTCTA
CAGCTACATCCGGACCAACTACAGCACAGCCCAGAGCACAGGACTGCGGCTGATGTGGTACAAGAACAAG
GGCGACCTGGAAGAACCCATCATCTTCAGCGAAGTGCGGATGAGCAAAGAAGAGGACAGCATCTGGTTCC
ACAGCGCCGAGGCTCAGGATAGCGGCTTTTACACCTGTGTGCTGCGGAACAGCACCTACTGCATGAAGGT
GTCCATGAGCCTGACCGTGGCCGAGAATGAGAGCGGCCTGTGCTACAACAGCCGGATCAGATACCTGGAA
AAGTCCGAAGTGACCAAGCGGAAAGAGATCAGCTGCCCCGACATGGACGACTTCAAGAAGTCCGACCAAG
AGCCTGACGTCGTCTGGTACAAAGAATGCAAGCCCAAGATGTGGCGGAGCATCATCATCCAGAAGGGCAA
CGCCCTGCTGATCCAAGAGGTGCAAGAGGAAGATGGCGGCAACTACACATGCGAGCTGAAGTACGAGGGC
AAGCTCGTGCGGAGAACCACCGAACTGAAAGTGACCGCTCTGCTGACCGACAAGCCTCCTAAGCCTCTGT
TCCCCATGGAAAACCAGCCTAGCGTGATCGACGTGCAGCTGGGCAAGCCTCTGAATATCCCCTGCAAGGC
CTTCTTCGGCTTTAGCGGCGAGTCTGGCCCCATGATCTATTGGATGAAGGGCGAGAAGTTCATCGAGGAA
CTGGCCGGACACATCAGAGAGGGCGAGATCAGACTGCTGAAAGAGCACCTGGGCGAGAAAGAGGTGGAAC
TGGCTCTGATCTTCGACAGCGTGGTGGAAGCCGACCTGGCCAATTACACATGCCACGTGGAAAACCGGAA
CGGCAGAAAGCACGCCAGCGTGCTGCTGAGAAAGAAGGACCTGATCTACAAAGGCGCGCCGGGCGGCGAC
AAGACCCACACCTGCCCCCCCTGCCCAGCTCCAGAACTGCTGGGAGGGCCTTCCGTGTTCCTGTTCCCCC
CCAAGCCCAAGGACACCCTGATGATCAGCAGGACCCCCGAGGTGACCTGCGTGGTGGTGGCCGTGTCCCA
CGAGGACCCAGAGGTGAAGTTCAACTGGTACGTGGACGGCGTGGAGGTGCACAACGCCAAGACCAAGCCC
AGAGAGGAGCAGTACAACAGCACCTACAGGGTGGTGTCCGTGCTGACCGTGCTGCACCAGGACTGGCTGA
ACGGCAAAGAATACAAGTGCAAAGTCTCCAACAAGGCCCTGGCTGCCCCAATCGAAAAGACAATCAGCAA
GGCCAAGGGCCAGCCACGGGAGCCCCAGGTGTACACCCTGCCCCCCAGCCGGGAGGAGATGACCAAGAAC
CAGGTGTCCCTGACCTGTCTGGTGAAGGGCTTCTACCCCAGCGATATCGCCGTGGAGTGGGAGAGCAACG
GCCAGCCCGAGAACAACTACAAGACCACCCCCCCAGTGCTGGACAGCGACGGCAGCTTCTTCCTGTACAG
CAAGCTGACCGTGGACAAGTCCAGGTGGCAGCAGGGCAACGTGTTCAGCTGCAGCGTGATGCACGAGGCC
CTGCACAACCACTACACCCAGAAGTCCCTGAGCCTGAGCCCCGGCGGCAGCGGTCTTAATGATATTTTCG
AGGCTCAGAAGATTGAGTGGCATGAACACCACCACCATCACCACTAAGGCCGGCCTGTAGTCACTGGCAC
AACGCGTTACCCGGTAAGCCAATCGGGTATACACGGTCGTCATACTGCAGACAGGGTTCTTCTACTTTGC
AAGATAGTCTTGAGTAGTAAAATAAATAGATAGAGAAAATCAGCCTCGACTGTGCCTTCTAGTTGCCAGC
CATCTGTTGTTTGCCCCTCCCCCGTGCCTTCCTTGACCCTGGAAGGTGCCACTCCCACTGTCCTTTCCTA
ATAAAATGAGGAAATTGCATCACAACACTCAACCCTATCTCGGTCTATTCTTTTGATTTATAAGGGATTT
TGCCGATTTCGGCCTATTGGTTAAAAAATGAGCTGATTTAACAAAAATTTAACGCGAATTAATTCTGTGG
AATGTGTGTCAGTTAGGGTGTGGAAAGTCCCCAGGCTCCCCAGCAGGCAGAAGTATGCAAAGCATGCATC
TCAATTAGTCAGCAACCAGGTGTGGAAAGTCCCCAGGCTCCCCAGCAGGCAGAAGTATGCAAAGCATGCA
TCTCAATTAGTCAGCAACCATAGTCCCGCCCCTAACTCCGCCCATCCCGCCCCTAACTCCGCCCAGTTCC
GCCCATTCTCCGCCCCATGGCTGACTAATTTTTTTTATTTATGCAGAGGCCGAGGCCGCCTCTGCCTCTG
AGCTATTCCAGAAGTAGTGAGGAGGCTTTTTTGGAGGCCTAGGCTTTTGCAAAAAGCTCCCGGGAGCTTG
TATATCCATTTTCGGATCTGATCAGCACGTGTTGACAATTAATCATCGGCATAGTATATCGGCATAGTAT
AATACGACAAGGTGAGGAACTAAACCATGACCGAGTACAAGCCCACGGTGCGCCTCGCCACCCGCGACGA
CGTCCCCAGGGCCGTACGCACCCTCGCCGCCGCGTTCGCCGACTACCCCGCCACGCGCCACACCGTCGAT
CCGGACCGCCACATCGAGCGGGTCACCGAGCTGCAAGAACTCTTCCTCACGCGCGTCGGGCTCGACATCG
GCAAGGTGTGGGTCGCGGACGACGGCGCCGCGGTGGCGGTCTGGACCACGCCGGAGAGCGTCGAAGCGGG
GGCGGTGTTCGCCGAGATCGGCCCGCGCATGGCCGAGTTGAGCGGTTCCCGGCTGGCCGCGCAGCAACAG
ATGGAAGGCCTCCTGGCGCCGCACCGGCCCAAGGAGCCCGCGTGGTTCCTGGCCACCGTCGGCGTCTCGC
CCGACCACCAGGGCAAGGGTCTGGGCAGCGCCGTCGTGCTCCCCGGAGTGGAGGCGGCCGAGCGCGCCGG
GGTGCCCGCCTTCCTGGAGACATCCGCGCCCCGCAACCTCCCCTTCTACGAGCGGCTCGGCTTCACCGTC
ACCGCCGACGTCGAGGTGCCCGAAGGACCGCGCACCTGGTGCATGACCCGCAAGCCCGGTGCCTGACACG
TGCTACGAGATTTCGATTCCACCGCCGCCTTCTATGAAAGGTTGGGCTTCGGAATCGTTTTCCGGGACGC
CGGCTGGATGATCCTCCAGCGCGGGGATCTCATGCTGGAGTTCTTCGCCCACCCCAACTTGTTTATTGCA
GCTTATAATGGTTACAAATAAAGCAATAGCATCACAAATTTCACAAATAAAGCATTTTTTTCACTGCATT
CTAGTTGTGGTTTGTCCAAACTCATCAATGTATCTTATCATGTCTGTATACCGTCGACCTCTAGCTAGAG
CTTGGCGTAATCATGGTCATTACCAATGCTTAATCAGTGAGGCACCTATCTCAGCGATCTGTCTATTTCG
TTCATCCATAGTTGCCTGACTCCCCGTCGTGTAGATAACTACGATACGGGAGGGCTTACCATCTGGCCCC
AGCGCTGCGATGATACCGCGAGAACCACGCTCACCGGCTCCGGATTTATCAGCAATAAACCAGCCAGCCG
GAAGGGCCGAGCGCAGAAGTGGTCCTGCAACTTTATCCGCCTCCATCCAGTCTATTAATTGTTGCCGGGA
AGCTAGAGTAAGTAGTTCGCCAGTTAATAGTTTGCGCAACGTTGTTGCCATCGCTACAGGCATCGTGGTG
TCACGCTCGTCGTTTGGTATGGCTTCATTCAGCTCCGGTTCCCAACGATCAAGGCGAGTTACATGATCCC
CCATGTTGTGCAAAAAAGCGGTTAGCTCCTTCGGTCCTCCGATCGTTGTCAGAAGTAAGTTGGCCGCAGT
GTTATCACTCATGGTTATGGCAGCACTGCATAATTCTCTTACTGTCATGCCATCCGTAAGATGCTTTTCT
GTGACTGGTGAGTACTCAACCAAGTCATTCTGAGAATAGTGTATGCGGCGACCGAGTTGCTCTTGCCCGG
CGTCAATACGGGATAATACCGCGCCACATAGCAGAACTTTAAAAGTGCTCATCATTGGAAAACGTTCTTC
GGGGCGAAAACTCTCAAGGATCTTACCGCTGTTGAGATCCAGTTCGATGTAACCCACTCGTGCACCCAAC
TGATCTTCAGCATCTTTTACTTTCACCAGCGTTTCTGGGTGAGCAAAAACAGGAAGGCAAAATGCCGCAA
AAAAGGGAATAAGGGCGACACGGAAATGTTGAATACTCATATTCTTCCTT
Features (pLannotate 1.2.2; 21 found; start..end, strand, type, name):
    119..143     -  CDS            KanR (fragment): aminoglycoside phosphotransferase; aph(3')-Ia; confers resistance to kanamycin
    254..842     +  rep_origin     ori: high-copy-number ColE1/pMB1/pBR322/pUC origin of replication
   1067..1084    +  terminator     rrnB T2 terminator (fragment): transcription terminator T2 from the E. coli rrnB gene
   1109..1128    -  CDS            lacZα (fragment): LacZα fragment of β-galactosidase; lacZ fragment
   1584..1600    +  protein_bind   lac operator: The lac repressor binds to the lac operator to inhibit transcription in E. coli. This inhibition can be relieved by adding lactose or isopropyl-β-D-thiogalactopyranoside (IPTG). lac repressor encoded by lacI
   1843..2146    +  enhancer       CMV enhancer: human cytomegalovirus immediate early enhancer
   2147..2350    +  promoter       CMV promoter: human cytomegalovirus (CMV) immediate early promoter
   2486..2529    +  intron         CMV intron (fragment): modified intron A from human cytomegalovirus
   2581..2599    +  promoter       SP6 promoter: promoter for bacteriophage SP6 RNA polymerase
   2603..2640    +  CDS            IgH signal sequence (fragment): signal sequence from the mouse immunoglobulin heavy chain variable region
   2728..3759    +  CDS            Il1rapl1 (fragment): IRPL1_MOUSE - Experimental evidence at protein level: Swiss-Prot protein existence level 1. May regulate secretion and presynaptic differentiation through inhibition of the activity of N-type voltage-gated calcium channel. May activate the MAP kinase JNK (By similarity). Plays a role in neurite outgrowth (By similarity). During dendritic spine formation can bidirectionally induce pre- and post-synaptic differentiation of neurons by trans-synaptically binding to PTPRD (PubMed:25908590, PubMed:21940441). From Mus musculus (Mouse).
   3778..4455    +  CDS            IGHG1 (fragment): IGHG1_HUMAN - Experimental evidence at protein level: Swiss-Prot protein existence level 1. Constant region of immunoglobulin heavy chains. Immunoglobulins, also known as antibodies, are membrane-bound or secreted glycoproteins produced by B lymphocytes. In the recognition phase of humoral immunity, the membrane-bound immunoglobulins serve as receptors which, upon binding of a specific antigen, trigger the clonal expansion and differentiation of B lymphocytes into immunoglobulins- secreting plasma cells. Secreted immunoglobulins mediate the effector phase of humoral immunity, which results in
   4670..4781    +  polyA_signal   bGH poly(A) signal: bovine growth hormone polyadenylation signal
   4782..4890    +  rep_origin     f1 ori (fragment): f1 bacteriophage origin of replication; arrow indicates direction of (+) strand synthesis
   4904..5233    +  promoter       SV40 promoter: SV40 enhancer and early promoter
   5281..5328    +  promoter       EM7 promoter: synthetic bacterial promoter&nbsp
   5347..5946    +  CDS            PuroR (fragment): puromycin N-acetyltransferase; pac from Streptomyces; confers resistance to puromycin
   5956..6081    +  CDS            ble (fragment): BLE_KLEPN - Experimental evidence at protein level: Swiss-Prot protein existence level 1. Binding protein with a strong affinity to the bleomycin family of antibiotics. Binds to CL990; an antimitotic-antibiotic compound. From Klebsiella pneumoniae.
   6076..6197    +  polyA_signal   SV40 poly(A) signal: SV40 polyadenylation signal
   6250..7110    -  CDS            AmpR: β-lactamase; bla; confers resistance to ampicillin, carbenicillin, and related antibiotics
   7113..89      -  promoter       AmpR promoter (fragment) (across the origin): bla
