[The description below was written by a language model from this plasmid's Addgene catalogue record and pLannotate feature annotations shown in this document.]
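Description:
pD649-HAsp-IL1RAPL2-Fc(DAPA)-AviTag-6xHis is a mammalian expression plasmid built on the pD649 backbone for producing the extracellular domain of the human cell-surface protein IL1RAPL2 (also called IL-1R9 or TIGIRR-1) as a secreted Fc fusion. In bacteria it is maintained at high copy from a ColE1/pUC-type origin and selected with ampicillin through a full-length β-lactamase gene. The sequenced record is about 7.1 kb, consistent with the stated backbone and an insert of roughly 1 kb.

Expression is driven by the CMV immediate-early enhancer and promoter, followed by a fragment of CMV intron A and an SP6 promoter that could serve for in vitro transcription and is the site of the 5′ sequencing primer. The open reading frame begins with a signal peptide (named HAsp in the construct; the annotation software matched a fragment of an immunoglobulin heavy-chain signal sequence here). The ectodomain follows, cloned between retained NotI and AscI sites. The automated table labels this region as mouse Il1rapl1, most likely a homology hit to the closely related paralogue, since the catalogue specifies human IL1RAPL2.

Downstream on the backbone is a human IgG1 Fc carrying D265A and P329A (DAPA), substitutions generally used to reduce Fc effector functions. An AviTag for site-specific biotinylation by BirA and a 6xHis tag for metal-affinity purification come next, though the feature table does not annotate these two tags. A bGH polyadenylation signal ends the unit. A separate SV40/EM7 promoter cassette carries a puromycin resistance gene, annotated as a fragment, with an SV40 poly(A) signal.

The plasmid belongs to a collection made for screening human IgSF extracellular protein–protein interactions. The depositor notes that some members may carry an IS4-like transposase upstream of the CMV promoter, but none is annotated here.
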