Addgene plasmid #156776: pD649-HAsp-IL1RAPL2-Fc(DAPA)-AviTag-6xHis
Purpose: Mammalian expression of cell-surface protein extracellular domain fused to Fc(DAPA)-Avi-6xHis. Protein is secreted from cells.
Depositing lab: Chris Garcia. Depositing organization: Stanford University. Publication: A Human IgSF Cell-Surface Interactome Reveals a Complex Network of Protein-Protein Interactions. Wojtowicz WM, Vielmetter J, Fernandes RA, Siepe DH, Eastman CL, Chisholm GB, Cox S, Klock H, Anderson PW, Rue SM, Miller JJ, Glaser SM, Bragstad ML, Vance J, Lam AW, Lesley SA, Zinn K, Garcia KC. Cell. 2020 Aug 20;182(4):1027-1043.e17. doi: 10.1016/j.cell.2020.07.025. PubMed 32822567.
Backbone
  Vector backbone: pD649
  Backbone size w/o insert (bp): 6106
  Vector type: Mammalian Expression
Growth in bacteria
  Bacterial resistance: Ampicillin, 100 μg/mL
  Growth temperature: 37°C
  Growth strain: DH5alpha
  Copy number: High Copy
Gene/Insert
  Gene/Insert name: IL1RAPL2 (alt name: IRPL2)
  Species: H. sapiens (human)
  Insert size (bp): 1014
  Mutation: Fc region of human IgG contains D265A and P329A mutations (DAPA)
  Entrez Gene: IL1RAPL2 (a.k.a. IL-1R9, IL1R9, IL1RAPL-2, TIGIRR-1)
  Promoter: CMV/SP6
  Tag / fusion protein: Fc(DAPA)-AviTag-6xHis (C terminal on backbone)
  Cloning method: Restriction Enzyme; 5′ cloning site GCGGCCGC (not destroyed); 3′ cloning site GGCGCGCC (not destroyed)
  Sequencing primers: 5′ ATTTAGGTGACACTATAG; 3′ CACGTACCAGTTGAACTTCACC
Resource information
  A portion of this plasmid was derived from a plasmid made by: synthesis by ThermoFisher
Terms and licenses: Academic/Nonprofit Terms; Industry Terms: Not Available to Industry
Depositor comments: Some plasmids in this collection may have an IS4-like element ISVsa5 family transposase upstream of the CMV promoter.
How to cite: pD649-HAsp-IL1RAPL2-Fc(DAPA)-AviTag-6xHis was a gift from Chris Garcia (Addgene plasmid # 156776 ; http://n2t.net/addgene:156776 ; RRID:Addgene_156776)
