>Addgene plasmid #156776 | pD649-HAsp-IL1RAPL2-Fc(DAPA)-AviTag-6xHis | depositor partial sequence | sequence record 302662 | insert (extracellular domain)
ACAAATCTGAAGATGGTGTCCAAGAGAAACAGCGTGGACGGCTGCATCGATTGGAGCGTGGACCTGAAAA
CCTATATGGCCCTGGCCGGCGAGCCTGTCAGAGTGAAATGTGCCCTGTTCTACAGCTACATCCGGACCAA
CTACAGCACAGCCCAGAGCACAGGACTGCGGCTGATGTGGTACAAGAACAAGGGCGACCTGGAAGAACCC
ATCATCTTCAGCGAAGTGCGGATGAGCAAAGAAGAGGACAGCATCTGGTTCCACAGCGCCGAGGCTCAGG
ATAGCGGCTTTTACACCTGTGTGCTGCGGAACAGCACCTACTGCATGAAGGTGTCCATGAGCCTGACCGT
GGCCGAGAATGAGAGCGGCCTGTGCTACAACAGCCGGATCAGATACCTGGAAAAGTCCGAAGTGACCAAG
CGGAAAGAGATCAGCTGCCCCGACATGGACGACTTCAAGAAGTCCGACCAAGAGCCTGACGTCGTCTGGT
ACAAAGAATGCAAGCCCAAGATGTGGCGGAGCATCATCATCCAGAAGGGCAACGCCCTGCTGATCCAAGA
GGTGCAAGAGGAAGATGGCGGCAACTACACATGCGAGCTGAAGTACGAGGGCAAGCTCGTGCGGAGAACC
ACCGAACTGAAAGTGACCGCTCTGCTGACCGACAAGCCTCCTAAGCCTCTGTTCCCCATGGAAAACCAGC
CTAGCGTGATCGACGTGCAGCTGGGCAAGCCTCTGAATATCCCCTGCAAGGCCTTCTTCGGCTTTAGCGG
CGAGTCTGGCCCCATGATCTATTGGATGAAGGGCGAGAAGTTCATCGAGGAACTGGCCGGACACATCAGA
GAGGGCGAGATCAGACTGCTGAAAGAGCACCTGGGCGAGAAAGAGGTGGAACTGGCTCTGATCTTCGACA
GCGTGGTGGAAGCCGACCTGGCCAATTACACATGCCACGTGGAAAACCGGAACGGCAGAAAGCACGCCAG
CGTGCTGCTGAGAAAGAAGGACCTGATCTACAAA
